>Addgene plasmid #77345 | BRD4 gRNA (BRDN0001147232) | addgene full sequence | sequence record 187582 | Addgene Assembled Sequence
CCCGGGTGCAAAGATGGATAAAGTTTTAAACAGAGAGGAATCTTTGCAGCTAATGGACCTTCTAGGTCTT
GAAAGGAGTGGGAATTGGCTCCGGTGCCCGTCAGTGGGCAGAGCGCACATCGCCCACAGTCCCCGAGAAG
TTGGGGGGAGGGGTCGGCAATTGATCCGGTGCCTAGAGAAGGTGGCGCGGGGTAAACTGGGAAAGTGATG
TCGTGTACTGGCTCCGCCTTTTTCCCGAGGGTGGGGGAGAACCGTATATAAGTGCAGTAGTCGCCGTGAA
CGTTCTTTTTCGCAACGGGTTTGCCGCCAGAACACAGGTAAGTGCCGTGTGTGGTTCCCGCGGGCCTGGC
CTCTTTACGGGTTATGGCCCTTGCGTGCCTTGAATTACTTCCACCTGGCTGCAGTACGTGATTCTTGATC
CCGAGCTTCGGGTTGGAAGTGGGTGGGAGAGTTCGAGGCCTTGCGCTTAAGGAGCCCCTTCGCCTCGTGC
TTGAGTTGAGGCCTGGCCTGGGCGCTGGGGCCGCCGCGTGCGAATCTGGTGGCACCTTCGCGCCTGTCTC
GCTGCTTTCGATAAGTCTCTAGCCATTTAAAATTTTTGATGACCTGCTGCGACGCTTTTTTTCTGGCAAG
ATAGTCTTGTAAATGCGGGCCAAGATCTGCACACTGGTATTTCGGTTTTTGGGGCCGCGGGCGGCGACGG
GGCCCGTGCGTCCCAGCGCACATGTTCGGCGAGGCGGGGCCTGCGAGCGCGGCCACCGAGAATCGGACGG
GGGTAGTCTCAAGCTGGCCGGCCTGCTCTGGTGCCTGGCCTCGCGCCGCCGTGTATCGCCCCGCCCTGGG
CGGCAAGGCTGGCCCGGTCGGCACCAGTTGCGTGAGCGGAAAGATGGCCGCTTCCCGGCCCTGCTGCAGG
GAGCTCAAAATGGAGGACGCGGCGCTCGGGAGAGCGGGCGGGTGAGTCACCCACACAAAGGAAAAGGGCC
TTTCCGTCCTCAGCCGTCGCTTCATGTGACTCCACGGAGTACCGGGCGCCGTCCAGGCACCTCGATTAGT
TCTCGAGCTTTTGGAGTACGTCGTCTTTAGGTTGGGGGGAGGGGTTTTATGCGATGGAGTTTCCCCACAC
TGAGTGGGTGGAGACTGAAGTTAGGCCAGCTTGGCACTTGATGTAATTCTCCTTGGAATTTGCCCTTTTT
GAGTTTGGATCTTGGTTCATTCTCAAGCCTCAGACAGTGGTTCAAAGTTTTTTTCTTCCATTTCAGGTGT
CGTGACGTACGGCCACCATGACCGAGTACAAGCCCACGGTGCGCCTCGCCACCCGCGACGACGTCCCCAG
GGCCGTACGCACCCTCGCCGCCGCGTTCGCCGACTACCCCGCCACGCGCCACACCGTCGATCCGGACCGC
CACATCGAGCGGGTCACCGAGCTGCAAGAACTCTTCCTCACGCGCGTCGGGCTCGACATCGGCAAGGTGT
GGGTCGCGGACGACGGCGCCGCCGTGGCGGTCTGGACCACGCCGGAGAGCGTCGAAGCGGGGGCGGTGTT
CGCCGAGATCGGCCCGCGCATGGCCGAGTTGAGCGGTTCCCGGCTGGCCGCGCAGCAACAGATGGAAGGC
CTCCTGGCGCCGCACCGGCCCAAGGAGCCCGCGTGGTTCCTGGCCACCGTCGGAGTCTCGCCCGACCACC
AGGGCAAGGGTCTGGGCAGCGCCGTCGTGCTCCCCGGAGTGGAGGCGGCCGAGCGCGCCGGGGTGCCCGC
CTTCCTGGAGACCTCCGCGCCCCGCAACCTCCCCTTCTACGAGCGGCTCGGCTTCACCGTCACCGCCGAC
GTCGAGGTGCCCGAAGGACCGCGCACCTGGTGCATGACCCGCAAGCCCGGTGCCTGAACGCGTTAAGTCG
ACAATCAACCTCTGGATTACAAAATTTGTGAAAGATTGACTGGTATTCTTAACTATGTTGCTCCTTTTAC
GCTATGTGGATACGCTGCTTTAATGCCTTTGTATCATGCTATTGCTTCCCGTATGGCTTTCATTTTCTCC
TCCTTGTATAAATCCTGGTTGCTGTCTCTTTATGAGGAGTTGTGGCCCGTTGTCAGGCAACGTGGCGTGG
TGTGCACTGTGTTTGCTGACGCAACCCCCACTGGTTGGGGCATTGCCACCACCTGTCAGCTCCTTTCCGG
GACTTTCGCTTTCCCCCTCCCTATTGCCACGGCGGAACTCATCGCCGCCTGCCTTGCCCGCTGCTGGACA
GGGGCTCGGCTGTTGGGCACTGACAATTCCGTGGTGTTGTCGGGGAAATCATCGTCCTTTCCTTGGCTGC
TCGCCTGTGTTGCCACCTGGATTCTGCGCGGGACGTCCTTCTGCTACGTCCCTTCGGCCCTCAATCCAGC
GGACCTTCCTTCCCGCGGCCTGCTGCCGGCTCTGCGGCCTCTTCCGCGTCTTCGCCTTCGCCCTCAGACG
AGTCGGATCTCCCTTTGGGCCGCCTCCCCGCGTCGACTTTAAGACCAATGACTTACAAGGCAGCTGTAGA
TCTTAGCCACTTTTTAAAAGAAAAGGGGGGACTGGAAGGGCTAATTCACTCCCAACGAAGACAAGATCTG
CTTTTTGCTTGTACTGGGTCTCTCTGGTTAGACCAGATCTGAGCCTGGGAGCTCTCTGGCTAACTAGGGA
ACCCACTGCTTAAGCCTCAATAAAGCTTGCCTTGAGTGCTTCAAGTAGTGTGTGCCCGTCTGTTGTGTGA
CTCTGGTAACTAGAGATCCCTCAGACCCTTTTAGTCAGTGTGGAAAATCTCTAGCAGTACGTATAGTAGT
TCATGTCATCTTATTATTCAGTATTTATAACTTGCAAAGAAATGAATATCAGAGAGTGAGAGGAACTTGT
TTATTGCAGCTTATAATGGTTACAAATAAAGCAATAGCATCACAAATTTCACAAATAAAGCATTTTTTTC
ACTGCATTCTAGTTGTGGTTTGTCCAAACTCATCAATGTATCTTATCATGTCTGGCTCTAGCTATCCCGC
CCCTAACTCCGCCCATCCCGCCCCTAACTCCGCCCAGTTCCGCCCATTCTCCGCCCCATGGCTGACTAAT
TTTTTTTATTTATGCAGAGGCCGAGGCCGCCTCGGCCTCTGAGCTATTCCAGAAGTAGTGAGGAGGCTTT
TTTGGAGGCCTAGGGACGTACCCAATTCGCCCTATAGTGAGTCGTATTACGCGCGCTCACTGGCCGTCGT
TTTACAACGTCGTGACTGGGAAAACCCTGGCGTTACCCAACTTAATCGCCTTGCAGCACATCCCCCTTTC
GCCAGCTGGCGTAATAGCGAAGAGGCCCGCACCGATCGCCCTTCCCAACAGTTGCGCAGCCTGAATGGCG
AATGGG
[124 nt withheld, positions 3367-3490]
C
[91 nt withheld, positions 3492-3582]
A
[49 nt withheld, positions 3584-3632]
CCTTTGACGTTGGAGTCCACGTTCTTT
[37 nt withheld, positions 3660-3696]
ACCCTATCTCGGTCTATTCTTTTGATTTATAAGGGATTTTGCCGATTTCGGCCTATTGGTTAAAAAATGA
GCTGATTTAACAAAAATTTAACGCGAATTTTAACAAAATATTAACGCTTACAATTTAGGTGGCACTTTTC
GGGGAAATGTGCGCGGAACCCCTATTTGTTTATTTTTCTAAATACATTCAAATATGTATCCGCTCATGAG
ACAATAACCCTGATAAATGCTTCAATAATATTGAAAAAGGAAGAGTATGAGTATTCAACATTTCCGTGTC
GCCCTTATTCCCTTTTTTGCGGCATTTTGCCTTCCTGTTTTTGCTCACCCAGAAACGCTGGTGAAAGTAA
AAGATGCTGAAGATCAGTTGGGTGCACGAGTGGGTTACATCGAACTGGATCTCAACAGCGGTAAGATCCT
TGAGAGTTTTCGCCCCGAAGAACGTTTTCCAATGATGAGCACTTTTAAAGTTCTGCTATGTGGCGCGGTA
TTATCCCGTATTGACGCCGGGCAAGAGCAACTCGGTCGCCGCATACACTATTCTCAGAATGACTTGGTTG
AGTACTCACCAGTCACAGAAAAGCATCTTACGGATGGCATGACAGTAAGAGAATTATGCAGTGCTGCCAT
AACCATGAGTGATAACACTGCGGCCAACTTACTTCTGACAACGATCGGAGGACCGAAGGAGCTAACCGCT
TTTTTGCACAACATGGGGGATCATGTAACTCGCCTTGATCGTTGGGAACCGGAGCTGAATGAAGCCATAC
CAAACGACGAGCGTGACACCACGATGCCTGTAGCAATGGCAACAACGTTGCGCAAACTATTAACTGGCGA
ACTACTTACTCTAGCTTCCCGGCAACAATTAATAGACTGGATGGAGGCGGATAAAGTTGCAGGACCACTT
CTGCGCTCGGCCCTTCCGGCTGGCTGGTTTATTGCTGATAAATCTGGAGCCGGTGAGCGTGGGTCTCGCG
GTATCATTGCAGCACTGGGGCCAGATGGTAAGCCCTCCCGTATCGTAGTTATCTACACGACGGGGAGTCA
GGCAACTATGGATGAACGAAATAGACAGATCGCTGAGATAGGTGCCTCACTGATTAAGCATTGGTAACTG
TCAGACCAAGTTTACTCATATATACTTTAGATTGATTTAAAACTTCATTTTTAATTTAAAAGGATCTAGG
TGAAGATCCTTTTTGATAATCTCATGACCAAAATCCCTTAACGTGAGTTTTCGTTCCACTGAGCGTCAGA
CCCCGTAGAAAAGATCAAAGGATCTTCTTGAGATCCTTTTTTTCTGCGCGTAATCTGCTGCTTGCAAACA
AAAAAACCACCGCTACCAGCGGTGGTTTGTTTGCCGGATCAAGAGCTACCAACTCTTTTTCCGAAGGTAA
CTGGCTTCAGCAGAGCGCAGATACCAAATACTGTTCTTCTAGTGTAGCCGTAGTTAGGCCACCACTTCAA
GAACTCTGTAGCACCGCCTACATACCTCGCTCTGCTAATCCTGTTACCAGTGGCTGCTGCCAGTGGCGAT
AAGTCGTGTCTTACCGGGTTGGACTCAAGACGATAGTTACCGGATAAGGCGCAGCGGTCGGGCTGAACGG
GGGGTTCGTGCACACAGCCCAGCTTGGAGCGAACGACCTACACCGAACTGAGATACCTACAGCGTGAGCT
ATGAGAAAGCGCCACGCTTCCCGAAGGGAGAAAGGCGGACAGGTATCCGGTAAGCGGCAGGGTCGGAACA
GGAGAGCGCACGAGGGAGCTTCCAGGGGGAAACGCCTGGTATCTTTATAGTCCTGTCGGGTTTCGCCACC
TCTGACTTGAGCGTCGATTTTTGTGATGCTCGTCAGGGGGGCGGAGCCTATGGAAAAACGCCAGCAACGC
GGCCTTTTTACGGTTCCTGGCCTTTTGCTGGCCTTTTGCTCACATGTTCTTTCCTGCGTTATCCCCTGAT
TCTGTGGATAACCGTATTACCGCCTTTGAGTGAGCTGATACCGCTCGCCGCAGCCGAACGACCGAGCGCA
GCGAGTCAGTGAGCGAGGAAGCGGAAGAGCGCCCAATACGCAAACCGCCTCTCCCCGCGCGTTGGCCGAT
TCATTAATGCAGCTGGCACGACAGGTTTCCCGACTGGAAAGCGGGCAGTGAGCGCAACGCAATTAATGTG
AGTTAGCTCACTCATTAGGCACCCCAGGCTTTACACTTTATGCTTCCGGCTCGTATGTTGTGTGGAATTG
TGAGCGGATAACAATTTCACACAGGAAACAGCTATGACCATGATTACGCCAAGCGCGCAATTAACCCTCA
CTAAAGGGAACAAAAGCTGGAGCTGCAAGCTTAATGTAGTCTTATGCAATACTCTTGTAGTCTTGCAACA
TGGTAACGATGAGTTAGCAACATGCCTTACAAGGAGAGAAAAAGCACCGTGCATGCCGATTGGTGGAAGT
AAGGTGGTACGATCGTGCCTTATTAGGAAGGCAACAGACGGGTCTGACATGGATTGGACGAACCACTGAA
TTGCCGCATTGCAGAGATATTGTATTTAAGTGCCTAGCTCGATACATAAACGGGTCTCTCTGGTTAGACC
AGATCTGAGCCTGGGAGCTCTCTGGCTAACTAGGGAACCCACTGCTTAAGCCTCAATAAAGCTTGCCTTG
AGTGCTTCAAGTAGTGTGTGCCCGTCTGTTGTGTGACTCTGGTAACTAGAGATCCCTCAGACCCTTTTAG
TCAGTGTGGAAAATCTCTAGCAGTGGCGCCCGAACAGGGACTTGAAAGCGAAAGGGAAACCAGAGGAGCT
CTCTCGACGCAGGACTCGGCTTGCTGAAGCGCGCACGGCAAGAGGCGAGGGGCGGCGACTGGTGAGTACG
CCAAAAATTTTGACTAGCGGAGGCTAGAAGGAGAGAGATGGGTGCGAGAGCGTCAGTATTAAGCGGGGGA
GAATTAGATCGCGATGGGAAAAAATTCGGTTAAGGCCAGGGGGAAAGAAAAAATATAAATTAAAACATAT
AGTATGGGCAAGCAGGGAGCTAGAACGATTCGCAGTTAATCCTGGCCTGTTAGAAACATCAGAAGGCTGT
AGACAAATACTGGGACAGCTACAACCATCCCTTCAGACAGGATCAGAAGAACTTAGATCATTATATAATA
CAGTAGCAACCCTCTATTGTGTGCATCAAAGGATAGAGATAAAAGACACCAAGGAAGCTTTAGACAAGAT
AGAGGAAGAGCAAAACAAAAGTAAGACCACCGCACAGCAAGCGGCCGCTGATCTTCAGACCTGGAGGAGG
AGATATGAGGGACAATTGGAGAAGTGAATTATATAAATATAAAGTAGTAAAAATTGAACCATTAGGAGTA
GCACCCACCAAGGCAAAGAGAAGAGTGGTGCAGAGAGAAAAAAGAGCAGTGGGAATAGGAGCTTTGTTCC
TTGGGTTCTTGGGAGCAGCAGGAAGCACTATGGGCGCAGCGTCAATGACGCTGACGGTACAGGCCAGACA
ATTATTGTCTGGTATAGTGCAGCAGCAGAACAATTTGCTGAGGGCTATTGAGGCGCAACAGCATCTGTTG
CAACTCACAGTCTGGGGCATCAAGCAGCTCCAGGCAAGAATCCTGGCTGTGGAAAGATACCTAAAGGATC
AACAGCTCCTGGGGATTTGGGGTTGCTCTGGAAAACTCATTTGCACCACTGCTGTGCCTTGGAATGCTAG
TTGGAGTAATAAATCTCTGGAACAGATTTGGAATCACACGACCTGGATGGAGTGGGACAGAGAAATTAAC
AATTACACAAGCTTAATACACTCCTTAATTGAAGAATCGCAAAACCAGCAAGAAAAGAATGAACAAGAAT
TATTGGAATTAGATAAATGGGCAAGTTTGTGGAATTGGTTTAACATAACAAATTGGCTGTGGTATATAAA
ATTATTCATAATGATAGTAGGAGGCTTGGTAGGTTTAAGAATAGTTTTTGCTGTACTTTCTATAGTGAAT
AGAGTTAGGCAGGGATATTCACCATTATCGTTTCAGACCCACCTCCCAACCCCGAGGGGACCCAGAGAGG
GCCTATTTCCCATGATTCCTTCATATTTGCATATACGATACAAGGCTGTTAGAGAGATAATTAGAATTAA
TTTGACTGTAAACACAAAGATATTAGTACAAAATACGTGACGTAGAAAGTAATAATTTCTTGGGTAGTTT
GCAGTTTTAAAATTATGTTTTAAAATGGACTATCATATGCTTACCGTAACTTGAAAGTATTTCGATTTCT
TGGCTTTATATATCTTGTGGAAAGGACGAAACACCGAGTCGATTTCAATCTCGTCGGTTTTAGAGCTAGA
AATAGCAAGTTAAAATAAGGCTAGTCCGTTATCAACTTGAAAAAGTGGCACCGAGTCGGTGCTTTTTTAA
GCTTGGCGTAACTAGATCTTGAGACAAATGGCAGTATTCATCCACAATTTTAAAAGAAAAGGGGGGATTG
GGGGGTACAGTGCAGGGGAAAGAATAGTAGACATAATAGCAACAGACATACAAACTAAAGAATTACAAAA
ACAAATTACAAAAATTCAAAATTTTCGGGTTTATTACAGGGACAGCAGAGATCCACTTTGGCGCCGGCTC
GAGGGGG
Features (pLannotate 1.2.2; 29 found; start..end, strand, type, name):
     14..80      +  CDS            small t antigen (fragment): SV40 (simian virus 40) small t antigen
    106..317     +  promoter       EF-1α core promoter: core promoter for human elongation factor EF-1α
    318..1256    +  intron         EF-1α intron A: intron upstream of the start codon of human EF-1α
   1278..1877    +  CDS            PuroR (fragment): puromycin N-acetyltransferase; pac from Streptomyces; confers resistance to puromycin
   1893..2481    +  misc_feature   WPRE: woodchuck hepatitis virus posttranscriptional regulatory element
   2532..2551    +  misc_feature   cPPT/CTS (fragment): central polypurine tract and central termination sequence of HIV-1
   2553..2786    +  LTR            3' LTR (ΔU3): self-inactivating 3' long terminal repeat (LTR) from HIV-1
   2864..2985    +  polyA_signal   SV40 poly(A) signal: SV40 polyadenylation signal
   3025..3160    +  rep_origin     SV40 ori: SV40 origin of replication
   3181..3199    -  promoter       T7 promoter: promoter for bacteriophage T7 RNA polymerase
   3207..3362    +  CDS            lacZα (fragment): LacZα fragment of β-galactosidase; lacZ fragment
   3367..3795    +  rep_origin     f1 ori (sequence partly withheld): f1 bacteriophage origin of replication; arrow indicates direction of (+) strand synthesis
   3848..3952    +  promoter       AmpR promoter: bla
   3953..4813    +  CDS            AmpR: β-lactamase; bla; confers resistance to ampicillin, carbenicillin, and related antibiotics
   4984..5572    +  rep_origin     ori: high-copy-number ColE1/pMB1/pBR322/pUC origin of replication
   5755..5847    +  CDS            lacI (fragment): lac repressor; lacI; The lac repressor binds to the lac operator to inhibit transcription in E. coli. This inhibition can be relieved by adding lactose or isopropyl-β-D-thiogalactopyranoside (IPTG).
   5860..5881    +  protein_bind   CAP binding site: CAP binding activates transcription in the presence of cAMP. E. coli catabolite activator protein
   5896..5926    +  promoter       lac promoter: promoter for the E. coli lac operon
   5934..5950    +  protein_bind   lac operator: The lac repressor binds to the lac operator to inhibit transcription in E. coli. This inhibition can be relieved by adding lactose or isopropyl-β-D-thiogalactopyranoside (IPTG). lac repressor encoded by lacI
   5995..6013    +  promoter       T3 promoter: promoter for bacteriophage T3 RNA polymerase
   6041..6267    +  promoter       RSV promoter: Rous sarcoma virus enhancer/promoter
   6268..6448    +  LTR            5' LTR (truncated): truncated 5' long terminal repeat (LTR) from HIV-1
   6495..6620    +  misc_feature   HIV-1 Ψ: packaging signal of human immunodeficiency virus type 1
   6604..6967    +  CDS            HIV-1 gag (fragment): gag protein from human immunodeficiency virus 1; gag
   7113..7346    +  misc_feature   RRE: The Rev response element (RRE) of HIV-1 allows for Rev-dependent mRNA export from the nucleus to the cytoplasm.
   7723..7749    +  CDS            Rev (fragment): human immunodeficiency virus 1 (HIV-1) Rev protein; rev; enhances nuclear export of unspliced and incompletely spliced viral mRNAs
   7753..7993    +  promoter       U6 promoter: RNA polymerase III promoter for human U6 snRNA
   8023..8098    +  misc_RNA       gRNA scaffold: guide RNA scaffold for the Streptococcus pyogenes CRISPR/Cas9 system
   8154..8271    +  misc_feature   cPPT/CTS: central polypurine tract and central termination sequence of HIV-1
