[The description below was written by a language model from this plasmid's Addgene catalogue record and pLannotate feature annotations shown in this document.]
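Description:
BRD4 gRNA (BRDN0001147232) is a third-generation lentiviral transfer plasmid built on the lentiGuide-Puro backbone that delivers a single guide RNA against human BRD4, designed against two BRD4 reference transcripts. It is propagated in E. coli as a high-copy plasmid through a ColE1/pUC-type origin with ampicillin resistance (AmpR). The bacterial portion also carries an f1 origin and remnants of a lac/lacZα cloning region with T7 and T3 promoters. An SV40 origin and SV40 poly(A) signal lie just outside the 3' LTR.

The viral genome is transcribed in packaging cells from an RSV promoter fused to a truncated HIV-1 5' LTR, which makes production Tat-independent. It includes the Ψ packaging signal with a partial gag sequence, the Rev response element for Rev-dependent nuclear export, a cPPT/CTS, and a self-inactivating ΔU3 3' LTR that disables LTR promoter activity after integration. Two expression units sit between the LTRs. A human U6 RNA polymerase III promoter drives the BRD4-targeting spacer joined to the Streptococcus pyogenes Cas9 guide scaffold. Downstream, the EF-1α core promoter with its intron A drives puromycin N-acetyltransferase for selection of transduced mammalian cells, followed by a WPRE to enhance transcript expression.

The plasmid does not encode Cas9, so it must be used with a separate Cas9 vector or in cells that already express Cas9. It is an individual clone related to a human kinome gRNA library and is suited to CRISPR knockout of BRD4 in human cells by stable lentiviral transduction.
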