Addgene plasmid #77345: BRD4 gRNA (BRDN0001147232)
Purpose: 3rd generation lentiviral gRNA plasmid targeting human BRD4
Depositing lab: John Doench & David Root. Depositing organization: Broad Institute. Publication: Optimized sgRNA design to maximize activity and minimize off-target effects of CRISPR-Cas9. Doench JG, Fusi N, Sullender M, Hegde M, Vaimberg EW, Donovan KF, Smith I, Tothova Z, Wilen C, Orchard R, Virgin HW, Listgarten J, Root DE. Nat Biotechnol. 2016 Jan 18. doi: 10.1038/nbt.3437. PubMed 26780180.
Backbone
  Vector backbone: lentiGuide-Puro
  Backbone manufacturer: Zhang Lab (Addgene plasmid # 52963)
  Vector type: Mammalian Expression, Lentiviral, CRISPR
  Selectable markers: Puromycin
Growth in bacteria
  Bacterial resistance: Ampicillin, 100 μg/mL
  Growth temperature: 37°C
  Growth strain: DH5alpha
  Copy number: High Copy
Gene/Insert
  Gene/Insert name: BRD4 (alt names: BRD4; NM_014299.2)
  gRNA/shRNA sequence: AGTCGATTTCAATCTCGTCG
  Species: H. sapiens (human)
  Entrez Gene: BRD4 (a.k.a. CAP, CDLS6, FSHRG4, HUNK1, HUNKI, MCAP)
  Promoter: hU6
  Cloning method: Unknown
  Sequencing primers: 5′ U6-F; 3′ pS2-R
Terms and licenses: Academic/Nonprofit Terms; Industry Terms: Not Available to Industry
Depositor comments: The gRNA was designed to target the following Genbank reference sequence(s): NM_014299.2,NM_058243.2. Note that this plasmid does NOT contain Cas9. It should be used in conjunction with lentiCas9-Blast (Addgene #52962) or otherwise with cell lines already expressing Cas9. Browse the full kinome gRNA library at http://www.addgene.org/pooled-library/broadgpp-human-kinome/ or visit http://www.broadinstitute.org/rnai/public/ for detailed protocols and information.
How to cite: BRD4 gRNA (BRDN0001147232) was a gift from John Doench & David Root (Addgene plasmid # 77345 ; http://n2t.net/addgene:77345 ; RRID:Addgene_77345)
