>Addgene plasmid #77345 | BRD4 gRNA (BRDN0001147232) | depositor partial sequence | sequence record 144805 | Target Sequence
AGTCGATTTCAATCTCGTCG
