>Addgene plasmid #77345 | BRD4 gRNA (BRDN0001147232) | addgene partial sequence | sequence record 187581 | hU6-F
TAGAAAGTAATAATTTCTTGGGTAGTTTGCAGTTTTAAAATTATGTTTTAAAATGGACTATCATATGCTT
ACCGTAACTTGAAAGTATTTCGATTTCTTGGCTTTATATATCTTGTGGAAAGGACGAAACACCGAGTCGA
TTTCAATCTCGTCGTTTTAGAGCTAGAAATAGCAAGTTAAAATAAGGCTAGTCCGTTATCAACTTGAAAA
AGTGGCACCGAGTCGGTGCTTTTTTAAGCTTGGCGTAACTAGATCTTGAGACAAATGGCAGTATTCATCC
ACAATTTTAAAAGAAAAGGGGGGATTGGGGGGTACAGTGCAGGGGAAAGAATAGTAGACATAATAGCAAC
AGACATACAAACTAAAGAATTACAAAAACAAATTACAAAAATTCAAAATTTTCGGGTTTATTACAGGGAC
AGCAGAGATCCACTTTGGCGCCGGCTCGAGGGGGCCCGGGTGCAAAGATGGATAAAGTTTTAAACAGAGA
GGAATCTTTGCAGCTAATGGACCTTCTAGGTCTTGAAAGGAGTGGGAATTGGCTCCGGTGCCCGTCAGTG
GGCAGAGCGC
